>Addgene plasmid #26049 | mouse Drp1(K38A) | addgene partial sequence | sequence record 32133 | 26049 with CMV-F
TCTCTGGCTAACTAGAGAACCCACTGCTTACTGGCTTATCGAAATTAATACGACTCACTATAGGGAGACC
CAAGCTGGCTAGCGTTTAAACGGGCCCTCTAGACTCGAGCGGCCGCACCATGGAGGCGCTGATCCCGGTC
ATCAATAAGCTGCAGGACGTCTTCAACACAGTGGGTGCGGACATCATCCAGCTGCCTCAGATCGTCGTAG
TGGGAACGCAGAGCAGTGGGGCAAGCTCAGTGCTGGAAAGCCTAGTGGGCAGGGACCTTCTTCCCAGAGG
AACTGGTGTGGTCACCCGGAGACCTCTCATTCTGCAGCTAGTCCACGTTTCACCAGAAGATAAAAGAAAA
ACAACAGGAGAAGAAAATGGAGTTGAAGCAGAAGAATGGGGTAAATTTCTTCACACCAAAAACAAGCTTT
ACACAGATTTTGATGAAATTCGACAAGAAATTGAAAATGAAACTGAAAGAATTTCAGGAAATAATAAGGG
GGTAAGCCCTGAGCCAATCCATCTCAAGGTTTTCTCGCCCAACGTTGTCAACCTGACACTTGTGGATTTA
CCGGGAATGACCAAAGTACCTGTAGGCGATCAGCCCAAGGACATCGAGCTTCAGATCAGAGAACTTATTC
TTCGGTTCATCAGTAATCCCAATTCCATTATCCTCGCCGTCACTGCTGCAAATACAGATATGGCAACATC
AGAAGCACTCAAGATTTCCAGAGAGGTAGATCCAGATGGGCGCAGAACTCTAGCTGTAATCACTAAACTT
GATCTCATGGATGCGGGTACTGATGCCATGGATGTATTGATGGGAAGGGTTATTCCAGTCAAGCTTGGAA
TAATTG
