>Addgene plasmid #26049 | mouse Drp1(K38A) | addgene partial sequence | sequence record 32134 | 26049 with BGH-rev
TAGCTGGAGACGTTTAACTCAATGATGATGATGATGATGGTCGACGGCGCTATTCAGATCCTCTTCTGAG
ATGAGTTTTTGTTCGGGCCCAAGCTTGGTACCGAGCTCGGATCCACTAGTCCAGTGTGGTGGAATTCTGC
AGATATCCAGCACAGTGGCGGCCGCCTAAGATCTCCAAAGATGAGTCTCTCGGATTTCAGCAATAATTTG
ACTGGCTCCTTGTAATGCCTTCAGCATATCCGCTGCTTCTTTTCTTCGTTGGGCCATGTCCTCGGATTCA
GTCAGAAGGTCATCTAATAAGGATGACTTATACAGCTGCCCTACCAGTTCACTCTGAAGAGTATCTTTCA
CATGATTAACCAAAAAATGCATTACTGCCTTTGGGACACTGTCTTGAATATTCTTTCTGACAATTAGAAA
ATATGATTTGATAAGTCTTTCAATAACCTCACAATCTCGCTGTTCTCGGGCAGACAGTTTTCTTGCAACT
GGAACTGGCACATCTAGCAAATTGACAGCATGGCCTTTCTGTGGACTTGCTGGCATAATTGGAATTGGTT
TTGATTTTTCTTCAGCAAGTAATTCTTCAGCTTTTGAAGTTTTCAGCATTCCTCTCCAGTTGCCTGTTGT
TGGTTCCTGACCACCGTCTCCAATCCCACCACCTGCAGATGGGACCTTGTCCCGTGATCCAGCTGAAGGC
AGCTCTCTTGCTAGCCTGTTTCTTCTTTGTTCCTCTATATTATTGTTCATTAGCCCACAGGCATCAGCAA
AGTCGGGGTGTTT
