[The description below was written by a language model from this plasmid's Addgene catalogue record.]
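Description:
Mouse Drp1(K38A) is a mammalian expression plasmid built on the Invitrogen pcDNA3.1(-)Myc/His backbone (about 5.4 kb without insert). It is maintained in E. coli as a high-copy plasmid under ampicillin selection, and it carries a neomycin resistance marker so that transfected mammalian cells can be selected with G418. The record does not list the promoter or terminator explicitly, but the recommended sequencing primers (CMV forward and BGH reverse) are consistent with the standard pcDNA3.1 arrangement, in which the insert sits between the CMV immediate-early promoter and the bovine growth hormone polyadenylation signal.

The insert is the mouse Dnm1l gene product, Drp1 (also called Dlp1), a dynamin-related GTPase that drives mitochondrial fission. It carries the K38A substitution, described in the record as a GTPase mutant; this type of lysine-to-alanine change in the nucleotide-binding site of dynamin family proteins is generally used to generate a dominant-negative form that interferes with the endogenous protein. The coding sequence was cloned by restriction digestion into a NotI site, and NotI sites are retained on both sides, so the insert can be excised with a single enzyme. Although the backbone encodes C-terminal Myc and His tags, the depositor notes that they are not in frame with Drp1, so the expressed protein is effectively untagged and the tags cannot be used for detection or purification. The insert size is not stated. The plasmid is associated with work on mitofusins and mitochondrial fusion, where blocking fission with such a mutant is a typical way to probe the balance of mitochondrial dynamics.
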