Addgene plasmid #26049: mouse Drp1(K38A)
Depositing lab: David Chan. Depositing organization: California Institute of Technology. Publication: Mitofusins Mfn1 and Mfn2 coordinately regulate mitochondrial fusion and are essential for embryonic development. Chen H, Detmer SA, Ewald AJ, Griffin EE, Fraser SE, Chan DC. J Cell Biol. 2003 Jan 20. 160(2):189-200. 10.1083/jcb.200211046 PubMed 12527753.
Backbone
  Vector backbone: pcDNA3.1(-)Myc/His
  Backbone manufacturer: Invitrogen
  Backbone size w/o insert (bp): 5400
  Vector type: Mammalian Expression
  Selectable markers: Neomycin (select with G418)
Growth in bacteria
  Bacterial resistance: Ampicillin, 100 μg/mL
  Growth temperature: 37°C
  Growth strain: DH10B
  Growth instructions: DH10B cells
  Copy number: High Copy
Gene/Insert
  Gene/Insert name: Drp1
  Species: M. musculus (mouse)
  Mutation: K38A GTPase mutant
  Entrez Gene: Dnm1l (a.k.a. 6330417M19Rik, Dlp1, Dnmlp1, Drp1, python)
  Cloning method: Restriction Enzyme; 5′ cloning site NotI (not destroyed); 3′ cloning site NotI (not destroyed)
  Sequencing primers: 5′ CMV-F; 3′ BGH-rev
Terms and licenses: Academic/Nonprofit Terms; Industry Terms: Not Available to Industry
Depositor comments: Though this vector backbone has Myc and His tags, they are not in frame with the Drp1. Do not use these tags for purification or detection after expression.
How to cite: mouse Drp1(K38A) was a gift from David Chan (Addgene plasmid # 26049 ; http://n2t.net/addgene:26049 ; RRID:Addgene_26049)
